>Addgene plasmid #138079 | MYMH 549 | addgene full sequence | sequence record 274953 | Addgene NGS Result
TCGTGGGCAGGCGCAGCCTGTCCATCAGCTTGTCCAGCAGGGTTGTCCACGGGCCGAGCGAAGCGAGCCA
GCCGGTGGCCGCTCGCGGCCATCGTCCACATATCCACGGGCTGGCAAGGGAGCGCAGCGACCGCGCAGGG
CGAAGCCCGGAGAGCAAGCCCGTAGGGGGGGCGCGCCCAGCTGTCTAGGGCGGCGGATTTGTCCTACTCA
GGAGAGCGTTCACCGACAAACAACAGATAAAACGAAAGGCCCAGTCTTTCGACTGAGCCTTTCGTTTTAT
TTGATGCCTTTAATTAAAGCGGATAACAATTTCACACAGGAGAATTCTTGACAGCTAGCTCAGTCCTAGG
TATTGTGCTAGCTCTAGAGAAAGAGGAGAAATACTAGATGGTGAGCAAGGGCGAGGAGGATAACATGGCC
ATCATCAAGGAGTTCATGCGCTTCAAGGTGCACATGGAGGGCTCCGTGAACGGCCACGAGTTCGAGATCG
AGGGCGAGGGCGAGGGCCGCCCCTACGAGGGCACCCAGACCGCCAAGCTGAAGGTGACCAAGGGTGGCCC
CCTGCCCTTCGCCTGGGACATCCTGTCCCCTCAGTTCATGTACGGCTCCAAGGCCTACGTGAAGCACCCC
GCCGACATCCCCGACTACTTGAAGCTGTCCTTCCCCGAGGGCTTCAAGTGGGAGCGCGTGATGAACTTCG
AGGACGGCGGCGTGGTGACCGTGACCCAGGACTCCTCCTTGCAGGACGGCGAGTTCATCTACAAGGTGAA
GCTGCGCGGCACCAACTTCCCCTCCGACGGCCCCGTAATGCAGAAGAAGACCATGGGCTGGGAGGCCTCC
TCCGAGCGGATGTACCCCGAGGACGGCGCCCTGAAGGGCGAGATCAAGCAGAGGCTGAAGCTGAAGGACG
GCGGCCACTACGACGCTGAGGTCAAGACCACCTACAAGGCCAAGAAGCCCGTGCAGCTGCCCGGCGCCTA
CAACGTCAACATCAAGTTGGACATCACCTCCCACAACGAGGACTACACCATCGTGGAACAGTACGAACGC
GCCGAGGGCCGCCACTCCACCGGCGGCATGGACGAGCTGTACAAGGGATCCGCTGCTAACGACGAAAACT
ACGCTCTGGCTGCTTAACCTGCAGGGCCAGGCATCAAATAAAACGAAAGGCTCAGTCGAAAGACTGGGCC
TTTCGTTTTATCTGTTGTTTGTCGGTGAACGCTCTCTACTAGAGTCACACTGGCTCACCTTCGGGTGGGC
CTTTCTGCGTTTATATACTAGTAGCGGCCGCTGCAGCTTGGACTCCTGTTGATAGATCCAGTAATGACCT
CAGAACTCCATCTGGATTTGTTCAGAACGCTCGGTTGCCGCCGGGCGTTTTTTATTGGTGAGAATCCAGG
GGTCCCCAATAATTACGATTTAAATTGGCGAAAATGAGACGTTGATCGGCACGTAAGAGGTTCCAACTTT
CACCATAATGAAATAAGATCACTACCGGGCGTATTTTTTGAGTTATCGAGATTTTCAGGAGCTAAGGAAG
CTAAAATGGAGAAAAAAATCACTGGATATACCACCGTTGATATATCCCAATGGCATCGTAAAGAACATTT
TGAGGCATTTCAGTCAGTTGCTCAATGTACCTATAACCAGACCGTTCAGCTGGATATTACGGCCTTTTTA
AAGACCGTAAAGAAAAATAAGCACAAGTTTTATCCGGCCTTTATTCACATTCTTGCCCGCCTGATGAATG
CTCATCCGGAATTTCGTATGGCAATGAAAGACGGTGAGCTGGTGATATGGGATAGTGTTCACCCTTGTTA
CACCGTTTTCCATGAGCAAACTGAAACGTTTTCATCGCTCTGGAGTGAATACCACGACGATTTCCGGCAG
TTTCTACACATATATTCGCAAGATGTGGCGTGTTACGGTGAAAACCTGGCCTATTTCCCTAAAGGGTTTA
TTGAGAATATGTTTTTCGTCTCAGCCAATCCCTGGGTGAGTTTCACCAGTTTTGATTTAAACGTGGCCAA
TATGGACAACTTCTTCGCCCCCGTTTTCACCATGGGCAAATATTATACGCAAGGCGACAAGGTGCTGATG
CCGCTGGCGATTCAGGTTCATCATGCCGTTTGTGATGGCTTCCATGTCGGCAGAATGCTTAATGAATTAC
AACAGTACTGCGATGAGTGGCAGGGCGGGGCGTAATTTGACTTTTGTCCTTTTCCGCTGCATAACCCTGC
TTCGGGGTCATTATAGCGATTTTTTCGGTATATCCATCCTTTTTCGCACGATATACAGGATTTTGCCAAA
GGGTTCGTGTAGACTTTCCTTGGTGTATCCAACGGCGTCAGCCGGGCAGGATAGGTGAAGTAGGCCCACC
CGCGAGCGGGTGTTCCTTCTTCACTGTCCCTTATTCGCACCTGGCGGTGCTCAACGGGAATCCTGCTCTG
CGAGGCTGGCCGTAGGCCGGCCCTACCGGCGCGGCAGCGTTACCCGTGTCGGCGGCTCCAACGGCTCGCC
ATCGTCCAGAAAACACGGCTCATCGGGCATCGGCAGGCGCTGCTGCCCGCGCCGTTCCCATTCCTCCGTT
TCGGTCAAGGCTGGCAGGTCTGGTTCCATGCCCGGAATGCCGGGCTGGCTGGGCGGCTCCTCGCCGGGGC
CGGTCGGTAGTTGCTGCTCGCCCGGATACAGGGTCGGGATGCGGCGCAGGTCGCCATGCCCCAACAGCGA
TTCGTCCTGGTCGTCGTGATCAACCACCACGGCGGCACTGAACACCGACAGGCGCAACTGGTCGCGGGGC
TGGCCCCACGCCACGCGGTCATTGACCACGTAGGCCGACACGGTGCCGGGGCCGTTGAGCTTCACGACGG
AGATCCAGCGCTCGGCCACCAAGTCCTTGACTGCGTATTGGACCGTCCGCAAAGAACGTCCGATGAGCTT
GGAAAGTGTCTTCTGGCTGACCACCACGGCGTTCTGGTGGCCCATCTGCGCCACGAGGTGATGCAGCAGC
ATTGCCGCCGTGGGTTTCCTCGCAATAAGCCCGGCCCACGCCTCATGCGCTTTGCGTTCCGTTTGCACCC
AGTGACCGGGCTTGTTCTTGGCTTGAATGCCGATTTCTCTGGACTGCGTGGCCATGCTTATCTCCATGCG
GTAGGGGTGCCGCACGGTTGCGGCACCATGCGCAATCAGCTGCAACTTTTCGGCAGCGCGACAACAATTA
TGCGTTGCGTAAAAGTGGCAGTCAATTACAGATTTTCTTTAACCTACGCAATGAGCTATTGCGGGGGGTG
CCGCAATGAGCTGTTGCGTACCCCCCTTTTTTAAGTTGTTGATTTTTAAGTCTTTCGCATTTCGCCCTAT
ATCTAGTTCTTTGGTGCCCAAAGAAGGGCACCCCTGCGGGGTTCCCCCACGCCTTCGGCGCGGCTCCCCC
TCCGGCAAAAAGTGGCCCCTCCGGGGCTTGTTGATCGACTGCGCGGCCTTCGGCCTTGCCCAAGGTGGCG
CTGCCCCCTTGGAACCCCCGCACTCGCCGCCGTGAGGCTCGGGGGGCAGGCGGGCGGGCTTCGCCCTTCG
ACTGCCCCCACTCGCATAGGCTTGGGTCGTTCCAGGCGCGTCAAGGCCAAGCCGCTGCGCGGTCGCTGCG
CGAGCCTTGACCCGCCTTCCACTTGGTGTCCAACCGGCAAGCGAAGCGCGCAGGCCGCAGGCCGGAGGCT
TTTCCCCAGAGAAAATTAAAAAAATTGATGGGGCAAGGCCGCAGGCCGCGCAGTTGGAGCCGGTGGGTAT
GTGGTCGAAGGCTGGGTAGCCGGTGGGCAATCCCTGTGGTCAAGC
Features (pLannotate 1.2.2; 13 found; start..end, strand, type, name):
    197..283     -  terminator     rrnB T1 terminator: Escherichia coli rrnB; transcription terminator T1 from the E. coli rrnB gene
    328..353     +  promoter       J23119(SpeI) promoter (fragment): bacterial promoter (Registry of Standard Biological Parts BBa J23119) modified to end with an SpeI site
    388..1095    +  CDS            mCherry: mCherry is a basic (constitutively fluorescent) red fluorescent protein published in 2004, derived from Discosoma sp.. It is reported to be a very rapidly-maturing monomer with low acid sensitivity.
   1102..1134    +  CDS            ssrA tag: C-terminal peptide that mediates degradation in bacteria through the ClpXP and ClpAP proteases (McGinness et al., 2006) wild-type LAA variant
   1155..1226    +  terminator     rrnB T1 terminator: transcription terminator T1 from the E. coli rrnB gene
   1242..1269    +  terminator     T7Te terminator: phage T7 early transcription terminator
   1276..1296    +  misc_feature   BioBrick suffix: universal suffix for all parts
   1301..1395    +  terminator     lambda t0 terminator: transcription terminator from phage lambda
   1443..1545    +  promoter       cat promoter: promoter of the E. coli cat gene encoding chloramphenicol acetyltransferase
   1546..2202    +  CDS            cat: CAT_ECOLX - Experimental evidence at protein level: Swiss-Prot protein existence level 1. This enzyme is an effector of chloramphenicol resistance in bacteria. From Escherichia coli. This protein is used as a marker in many commonly used cloning vectors, such as pACYC184.
   2354..2462    +  oriT           oriT: incP origin of transfer
   2473..3135    -  CDS            pBBR1 Rep: replication protein for the broad-host-range plasmid pBBR1 from Bordetella bronchiseptica
   3136..82      -  rep_origin     pBBR1 oriV (across the origin): replication origin of the broad-host-range plasmid pBBR1 from Bordetella bronchiseptica; requires the pBBR1 Rep protein for replication
