[The description below was written by a language model from this plasmid's Addgene catalogue record and pLannotate feature annotations shown in this document.]
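Description:
MYMH 549 is a 3.8 kb bacterial expression plasmid built on pSEVA-331Bb, a BioBrick-compatible broad-host-range backbone. Replication depends on the pBBR1 oriV together with its cognate Rep protein, a system originally from Bordetella bronchiseptica that functions in many Gram-negative species. An incP oriT allows the plasmid to be mobilised by conjugation when transfer functions are supplied in trans. Selection is by chloramphenicol resistance, conferred by the cat gene under its own promoter. The record lists the plasmid as high copy and propagated in DH5alpha.

The payload is a synthetic reporter cassette named J23104-mCherry-LAA. A constitutive Anderson-family promoter drives the red fluorescent protein mCherry. The catalogue identifies this promoter as J23104, whereas the automated annotation matched only a partial fragment to the closely related J23119. The C-terminus of mCherry is fused to the wild-type LAA variant of the ssrA degradation tag, a short peptide that directs the protein to the ClpXP and ClpAP proteases for rapid turnover. Downstream, the cassette is closed by rrnB T1 and T7Te terminators, followed by the BioBrick suffix and a lambda t0 terminator. A further rrnB T1 terminator in reverse orientation lies upstream of the promoter, helping to insulate the cassette from backbone transcription.

The depositor describes this variant as giving high degradation. The plasmid appears to be one member of a set of degradation-tag variants used to tune steady-state protein levels, developed as part of a gene expression control toolkit for Acetobacteraceae, with mCherry fluorescence reporting the strength of each tag.
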