Addgene plasmid #138079: MYMH 549
Purpose: Degradation tag variant at C-terminal of mCherry
Depositing lab: Meng How Tan. Depositing organization: Nanyang Technological University (NTU). Publication: An Expanded Synthetic Biology Toolkit for Gene Expression Control in Acetobacteraceae. Teh MY, Ooi KH, Danny Teo SX, Bin Mansoor ME, Shaun Lim WZ, Tan MH. ACS Synth Biol. 2019 Apr 19;8(4):708-723. doi: 10.1021/acssynbio.8b00168. Epub 2019 Mar 22. PubMed 30865830.
Backbone
  Vector backbone: pSEVA-331Bb
  Vector type: Bacterial Expression
Growth in bacteria
  Bacterial resistance: Chloramphenicol, 25 μg/mL
  Growth temperature: 37°C
  Growth strain: DH5alpha
  Copy number: High Copy
Gene/Insert
  Gene/Insert name: J23104-mCherry-LAA- pSEVA-331Bb
  Species: Synthetic
  Cloning method: Restriction Enzyme; 5′ cloning site Unknown (unknown if destroyed)
Terms and licenses: Academic/Nonprofit Terms; Industry Terms: Not Available to Industry
Depositor comments: High degradation
How to cite: MYMH 549 was a gift from Meng How Tan (Addgene plasmid # 138079 ; http://n2t.net/addgene:138079 ; RRID:Addgene_138079)
